Addgene plasmid #53935: SLC37A1_pCSdest
Depositing lab: Roger Reeves. Depositing organization: Johns Hopkins University and School of Medicine. Publication: Survey of Human Chromosome 21 Gene Expression Effects on Early Development in Danio rerio. Edie S, Zaghloul NA, Leitch CC, Klinedinst DK, Lebron J, Thole JF, McCallion AS, Katsanis N, Reeves RH. G3 (Bethesda). 2018 Jul 2;8(7):2215-2223. doi: 10.1534/g3.118.200144. PubMed 29760202.
Backbone
  Vector backbone: pCSDest
  Backbone manufacturer: Lawson Lab (Addgene Plasmid 22423)
  Backbone size w/o insert (bp): 4095
  Vector type: Mammalian Expression
Growth in bacteria
  Bacterial resistance: Ampicillin, 100 μg/mL
  Growth temperature: 37°C
  Growth strain: Top10
  Copy number: High Copy
Gene/Insert
  Gene/Insert name: SLC37A1
  Species: H. sapiens (human)
  Insert size (bp): 1602
  Entrez Gene: SLC37A1 (a.k.a. G3PP, FLJ22340)
  Promoter: SP6 and CMV
  Cloning method: Gateway Cloning
  Sequencing primers: 5′ CMV-F; 3′ EBV-Rev
Terms and licenses: Academic/Nonprofit Terms; Industry Terms
Depositor comments: NM_018964
How to cite: SLC37A1_pCSdest was a gift from Roger Reeves (Addgene plasmid # 53935 ; http://n2t.net/addgene:53935 ; RRID:Addgene_53935)
