[The description below was written by a language model from this plasmid's Addgene catalogue record.]
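Description:
SLC37A1_pCSdest is an expression plasmid carrying the human SLC37A1 coding sequence (also known as G3PP, a member of the solute carrier 37 family of sugar-phosphate transporters) in the pCSDest backbone, a Gateway destination derivative of the pCS2-type vector family. The insert is about 1.6 kb, corresponds to a RefSeq mRNA noted by the depositor, and was introduced by Gateway recombination into a backbone of roughly 4.1 kb. This means the open reading frame should be flanked by the attB recombination scars typical of such clones, although no feature table is provided to confirm this. The plasmid is maintained in E. coli at high copy number under ampicillin selection. The record does not name the origin of replication, and it lists no epitope tags, reporters or eukaryotic selection markers.

Two promoters are recorded upstream of the insert, CMV and SP6, and they serve different purposes. The CMV promoter drives constitutive transcription by RNA polymerase II when the plasmid is introduced into vertebrate cells, which fits its catalogue classification as a mammalian expression vector. The SP6 phage promoter allows in vitro transcription of sense mRNA from the same template, the usual route for producing synthetic message for embryo microinjection.

The associated publication surveyed the effects of expressing human chromosome 21 genes on early zebrafish development. This construct therefore appears to be one member of a clone set built to overexpress individual chromosome 21 genes in embryos and score the resulting developmental phenotypes. It is equally suitable for general SLC37A1 overexpression in cultured cells.
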