>Addgene plasmid #53935 | SLC37A1_pCSdest | addgene partial sequence | sequence record 166907 | SP6 5'-ATTTAGGTGACACTATAG-3'
CATCGATTCGAATTCAGGATCACAAGTTTGTACAAAAAAGCAGGCACCATGGCTCGACTCCCCGCTGGCA
TTCGCTTCATCATCTCATTCTCCAGGGATCAGTGGTACAGAGCCTTCATTTTTATTTTGACATTTCTGCT
GTATGCAAGTTTTCACTTATCTCGAAAGCCTATCAGCATAGTTAAGGGTGAGCTCCACAAGTACTGCACT
GCTTGGGATGAAGCTGACGTCAGGTTCAGCAGCCAGAACAGGAAGTCTGGGTCCGCTGCCCCCCACCAGC
TCCCTGACAATGAGACCGACTGTGGCTGGGCACCGTTTGATAAGAACAACTATCAGCAGCTGCTTGGGGC
CCTGGACTACTCCTTCCTGTGCGCCTATGCCGTGGGGATGTACCTCAGTGGCATCATTGGGGAGCGCCTG
CCGATTAGGTATTACCTAACTTTCGGGATGCTCGCCAGCGGAGCCTTCACCGCCCTGTTCGGCTTAGGGT
ATTTCTACAACATCCACAGTTTCGGATTCTACGTGGTAACTCAGGTCATCAACGGGCTGGTGCAGACCAC
CGGCTGGCCCAGCGTCGTCACCTGCCTCGGCAACTGGTTTGGAAAAGGAAGGAGAGGTTTGATTATGGGG
GTCTGGAACTCCCACACCTCCGTGGGCAACATCTTGGGGTCATTGATCGCTGGCTACTGGGTGTCCACAT
GCTGGGGCCTGTCCTTCGTCGTGCCTGGAGCCATCGTGGCAGCCATGGGGATAGTGTGCTTTCTCTTCCT
CATTGAACATCCGAACGACGTCAGGTGCTCCTCCACCCTGGTGACGCACTCAAAAGGCTATGAGAATGGT
ACAA
