>Addgene plasmid #53935 | SLC37A1_pCSdest | addgene partial sequence | sequence record 166908 | EBV-rev 5'-GTGGTTTGTCCAAACTCATC-3'
ATCGACTCACTATAGTTCTAGAGGCTCGAGAGGATCACCACTTTGTACAAGAAAGCTGGGTTTTACTGTT
CCTTAAATGGAACTTGGTCCCCCGTAGCTGACCCTGGGCAGCTCAGCTCCTTGTGTATGAGGCGGATCAG
GAACAGTAAGGCACAGGCATCTGCAAACATCAGCATGTAAAACACATTGCTCCAGCCGGACGGGGAGAGG
AGCCCAGCCAGCAGGGGGCCCAGGGCTGCTCCTACAGAGCCCGTCCCGTCAATGATGGCCGTCACGGTGG
AGAGGGCGTGCGCGTTGCCTTTCAGACTTTTATGAGTCCCCAGGTCGGCGGAGACGGCGGTGGTGATGAG
TGTGTAGGGCCCACTGACCAGGGCTCCGCTGAGCAGCAGCATGGCGATGGTGGCCTCAAGCCCCATCTTG
CTGACGGTGGAGAAGATGTAGAGCGTGGGGGCCGCGAGCAGCAGCATCAGGCCGCAGGTGGAGGCCCTTT
TCTCCAGTCGGTCTGAGATCACACCTGCCAGGATCCCACCAAAGATTCCGCCCACGTCAAACAGGGTGGA
GAGCTCCCCCGCCTTTTTGGCATCAAGGTGATCCACATTCGTGATGTACAGGGGCAGCCAGAAGAGGAAA
GTATAGCTGACCAGCTTGGCAAACAGCAGACACAGTGAGAACTCTATCACGCCTGGAATTTTCAAGGCCC
CTGTGAAGCTGATGGCGGCCGTGCCACTCCCACCGTCCCCGGGGAGAATGACGACGTGGTTCGGGTGGAT
GGAGCCCTTCCCATCTGAGAGCAGCAGGCACTGCATCTCTGGGTCCAGAGGCTTGTTCTTTTCGCTCTTC
AAGATTTGCTTCTGGAGTCTCAATCTGTTTGTAC
